>Addgene plasmid #90472 | pET28a-Cys-ELP(120nm)-LPETGG | addgene full sequence | sequence record 189666 | Addgene NGS Result
ATCGAGATCTCGATCCCGCGAAATTAATACGACTCACTATAGGGGAATTGTGAGCGGATAACAATTCCCC
TGTAGAAATAATTTTGTTTAACTTTAAGAAGGAGATATACATATGTGCGTGCCGGGAGAAGGAGTCCCTG
GTGTCGGTGTCCCAGGCGTGGGTGTTCCGGGTGTGGGCGTTCCAGGCGTAGGCGTACCGGGCGCGGGTGT
TCCTGGTGCTGGTGTTCCGGGCGGCGGTGTTCCGGGGGGTGGCGTTCCGGGTGAAGGAGTACCAGGCGAA
GGCGTGCCGGGTGTCGGTGTCCCAGGCGTGGGTGTTCCGGGTGTGGGCGTTCCAGGCGTAGGCGTACCGG
GCGCGGGTGTTCCTGGTGCTGGTGTTCCGGGCGGCGGTGTTCCGGGGGGTGGCGTTCCGGGTGAGGGTGT
ACCAGGCGAAGGGGTGCCGGGTGTCGGTGTCCCAGGCGTGGGTGTTCCGGGTGTGGGCGTTCCAGGCGTA
GGCGTACCGGGCGCGGGTGTTCCTGGTGCTGGTGTTCCGGGCGGCGGTGTTCCGGGGGGTGGCGTTCCGG
GTGAAGGTGTGCCGGGAGAAGGAGTCCCTGGTGTCGGTGTCCCAGGCGTGGGTGTTCCGGGTGTGGGCGT
TCCAGGCGTAGGCGTACCGGGCGCGGGTGTTCCTGGTGCTGGTGTTCCGGGCGGCGGTGTTCCGGGGGGT
GGCGTTCCGGGTGAAGGAGTACCAGGCGAAGGCGTGCCGGGTGTCGGTGTCCCAGGCGTGGGTGTTCCGG
GTGTGGGCGTTCCAGGCGTAGGCGTACCGGGCGCGGGTGTTCCTGGTGCTGGTGTTCCGGGCGGCGGTGT
TCCGGGGGGTGGCGTTCCGGGTGAGGGTGTACCAGGCGAAGGGGTGCCGGGTGTCGGTGTCCCAGGCGTG
GGTGTTCCGGGTGTGGGCGTTCCAGGCGTAGGCGTACCGGGCGCGGGTGTTCCTGGTGCTGGTGTTCCGG
GCGGCGGTGTTCCGGGGGGTGGCGTTCCGGGTGAAGGTCTGCCGGAAACCGGCGGCTAACTCGAGTAAGA
TCCGGCTGCTAACAAAGCCCGAAAGGAAGCTGAGTTGGCTGCTGCCACCGCTGAGCAATAACTAGCATAA
CCCCTTGGGGCCTCTAAACGGGTCTTGAGGGGTTTTTTGCTGAAAGGAGGAACTATATCCGGATTGGCGA
ATGGG
[124 nt withheld, positions 1196-1319]
C
[91 nt withheld, positions 1321-1411]
A
[49 nt withheld, positions 1413-1461]
CCTTTGACGTTGGAGTCCACGTTCTTT
[37 nt withheld, positions 1489-1525]
ACCCTATCTCGGTCTATTCTTTTGATTTATAAGGGATTTTGCCGATTTCGGCCTATTGGTTAAAAAATGA
GCTGATTTAACAAAAATTTAACGCGAATTTTAACAAAATATTAACGCTTACAATTTAGGTGGCACTTTTC
GGGGAAATGTGCGCGGAACCCCTATTTGTTTATTTTTCTAAATACATTCAAATATGTATCCGCTCATGAA
TTAATTCTTAGAAAAACTCATCGAGCATCAAATGAAACTGCAATTTATTCATATCAGGATTATCAATACC
ATATTTTTGAAAAAGCCGTTTCTGTAATGAAGGAGAAAACTCACCGAGGCAGTTCCATAGGATGGCAAGA
TCCTGGTATCGGTCTGCGATTCCGACTCGTCCAACATCAATACAACCTATTAATTTCCCCTCGTCAAAAA
TAAGGTTATCAAGTGAGAAATCACCATGAGTGACGACTGAATCCGGTGAGAATGGCAAAAGTTTATGCAT
TTCTTTCCAGACTTGTTCAACAGGCCAGCCATTACGCTCGTCATCAAAATCACTCGCATCAACCAAACCG
TTATTCATTCGTGATTGCGCCTGAGCGAGACGAAATACGCGATCGCTGTTAAAAGGACAATTACAAACAG
GAATCGAATGCAACCGGCGCAGGAACACTGCCAGCGCATCAACAATATTTTCACCTGAATCAGGATATTC
TTCTAATACCTGGAATGCTGTTTTCCCGGGGATCGCAGTGGTGAGTAACCATGCATCATCAGGAGTACGG
ATAAAATGCTTGATGGTCGGAAGAGGCATAAATTCCGTCAGCCAGTTTAGTCTGGCCATCTCATCTGTAA
CATCATTGGCAACGCTACCTTTGCCATGTTTCAGAAACAACTCTGGCGCATCGGGCTTCCCATACAATCG
ATAGATTGTCGCACCTGATTGCCCGACATTATCGCGAGCCCATTTATACCCATATAAATCAGCATCCATG
TTGGAATTTAATCGCGGCCTAGAGCAAGACGTTTCCCGTTGAATATGGCTCATAACACCCCTTGTATTAC
TGTTTATGTAAGCAGACAGTTTTATTGTTCATGACCAAAATCCCTTAACGTGAGTTTTCGTTCCACTGAG
CGTCAGACCCCGTAGAAAAGATCAAAGGATCTTCTTGAGATCCTTTTTTTCTGCGCGTAATCTGCTGCTT
GCAAACAAAAAAACCACCGCTACCAGCGGTGGTTTGTTTGCCGGATCAAGAGCTACCAACTCTTTTTCCG
AAGGTAACTGGCTTCAGCAGAGCGCAGATACCAAATACTGTCCTTCTAGTGTAGCCGTAGTTAGGCCACC
ACTTCAAGAACTCTGTAGCACCGCCTACATACCTCGCTCTGCTAATCCTGTTACCAGTGGCTGCTGCCAG
TGGCGATAAGTCGTGTCTTACCGGGTTGGACTCAAGACGATAGTTACCGGATAAGGCGCAGCGGTCGGGC
TGAACGGGGGGTTCGTGCACACAGCCCAGCTTGGAGCGAACGACCTACACCGAACTGAGATACCTACAGC
GTGAGCTATGAGAAAGCGCCACGCTTCCCGAAGGGAGAAAGGCGGACAGGTATCCGGTAAGCGGCAGGGT
CGGAACAGGAGAGCGCACGAGGGAGCTTCCAGGGGGAAACGCCTGGTATCTTTATAGTCCTGTCGGGTTT
CGCCACCTCTGACTTGAGCGTCGATTTTTGTGATGCTCGTCAGGGGGGCGGAGCCTATGGAAAAACGCCA
GCAACGCGGCCTTTTTACGGTTCCTGGCCTTTTGCTGGCCTTTTGCTCACATGTTCTTTCCTGCGTTATC
CCCTGATTCTGTGGATAACCGTATTACCGCCTTTGAGTGAGCTGATACCGCTCGCCGCAGCCGAACGACC
GAGCGCAGCGAGTCAGTGAGCGAGGAAGCGGAAGAGCGCCTGATGCGGTATTTTCTCCTTACGCATCTGT
GCGGTATTTCACACCGCAATGGTGCACTCTCAGTACAATCTGCTCTGATGCCGCATAGTTAAGCCAGTAT
ACACTCCGCTATCGCTACGTGACTGGGTCATGGCTGCGCCCCGACACCCGCCAACACCCGCTGACGCGCC
CTGACGGGCTTGTCTGCTCCCGGCATCCGCTTACAGACAAGCTGTGACCGTCTCCGGGAGCTGCATGTGT
CAGAGGTTTTCACCGTCATCACCGAAACGCGCGAGGCAGCTGCGGTAAAGCTCATCAGCGTGGTCGTGAA
GCGATTCACAGATGTCTGCCTGTTCATCCGCGTCCAGCTCGTTGAGTTTCTCCAGAAGCGTTAATGTCTG
GCTTCTGATAAAGCGGGCCATGTTAAGGGCGGTTTTTTCCTGTTTGGTCACTGATGCCTCCGTGTAAGGG
GGATTTCTGTTCATGGGGGTAATGATACCGATGAAACGAGAGAGGATGCTCACGATACGGGTTACTGATG
ATGAACATGCCCGGTTACTGGAACGTTGTGAGGGTAAACAACTGGCGGTATGGATGCGGCGGGACCAGAG
AAAAATCACTCAGGGTCAATGCCAGCGCTTCGTTAATACAGATGTAGGTGTTCCACAGGGTAGCCAGCAG
CATCCTGCGATGCAGATCCGGAACATAATGGTGCAGGGCGCTGACTTCCGCGTTTCCAGACTTTACGAAA
CACGGAAACCGAAGACCATTCATGTTGTTGCTCAGGTCGCAGACGTTTTGCAGCAGCAGTCGCTTCACGT
TCGCTCGCGTATCGGTGATTCATTCTGCTAACCAGTAAGGCAACCCCGCCAGCCTAGCCGGGTCCTCAAC
GACAGGAGCACGATCATGCGCACCCGTGGGGCCGCCATGCCGGCGATAATGGCCTGCTTCTCGCCGAAAC
GTTTGGTGGCGGGACCAGTGACGAAGGCTTGAGCGAGGGCGTGCAAGATTCCGAATACCGCAAGCGACAG
GCCGATCATCGTCGCGCTCCAGCGAAAGCGGTCCTCGCCGAAAATGACCCAGAGCGCTGCCGGCACCTGT
CCTACGAGTTGCATGATAAAGAAGACAGTCATAAGTGCGGCGACGATAGTCATGCCCCGCGCCCACCGGA
AGGAGCTGACTGGGTTGAAGGCTCTCAAGGGCATCGGTCGAGATCCCGGTGCCTAATGAGTGAGCTAACT
TACATTAATTGCGTTGCGCTCACTGCCCGCTTTCCAGTCGGGAAACCTGTCGTGCCAGCTGCATTAATGA
ATCGGCCAACGCGCGGGGAGAGGCGGTTTGCGTATTGGGCGCCAGGGTGGTTTTTCTTTTCACCAGTGAG
ACGGGCAACAGCTGATTGCCCTTCACCGCCTGGCCCTGAGAGAGTTGCAGCAAGCGGTCCACGCTGGTTT
GCCCCAGCAGGCGAAAATCCTGTTTGATGGTGGTTAACGGCGGGATATAACATGAGCTGTCTTCGGTATC
GTCGTATCCCACTACCGAGATATCCGCACCAACGCGCAGCCCGGACTCGGTAATGGCGCGCATTGCGCCC
AGCGCCATCTGATCGTTGGCAACCAGCATCGCAGTGGGAACGATGCCCTCATTCAGCATTTGCATGGTTT
GTTGAAAACCGGACATGGCACTCCAGTCGCCTTCCCGTTCCGCTATCGGCTGAATTTGATTGCGAGTGAG
ATATTTATGCCAGCCAGCCAGACGCAGACGCGCCGAGACAGAACTTAATGGGCCCGCTAACAGCGCGATT
TGCTGGTGACCCAATGCGACCAGATGCTCCACGCCCAGTCGCGTACCGTCTTCATGGGAGAAAATAATAC
TGTTGATGGGTGTCTGGTCAGAGACATCAAGAAATAACGCCGGAACATTAGTGCAGGCAGCTTCCACAGC
AATGGCATCCTGGTCATCCAGCGGATAGTTAATGATCAGCCCACTGACGCGTTGCGCGAGAAGATTGTGC
ACCGCCGCTTTACAGGCTTCGACGCCGCTTCGTTCTACCATCGACACCACCACGCTGGCACCCAGTTGAT
CGGCGCGAGATTTAATCGCCGCGACAATTTGCGACGGCGCGTGCAGGGCCAGACTGGAGGTGGCAACGCC
AATCAGCAACGACTGTTTGCCCGCCAGTTGTTGTGCCACGCGGTTGGGAATGTAATTCAGCTCCGCCATC
GCCGCTTCCACTTTTTCCCGCGTTTTCGCAGAAACGTGGCTGGCCTGGTTCACCACGCGGGAAACGGTCT
GATAAGAGACACCGGCATACTCTGCGACATCGTATAACGTTACTGGTTTCACATTCACCACCCTGAATTG
ACTCTCTTCCGGGCGCTATCATGCCATACCGCGAAAGGTTTTGCGCCATTCGATGGTGTCCGGGATCTCG
ACGCTCTCCCTTATGCGACTCCTGCATTAGGAAGCAGCCCAGTAGTAGGTTGAGGCCGTTGAGCACCGCC
GCCGCAAGGAATGGTGCATGCAAGGAGATGGCGCCCAACAGTCCCCCGGCCACGGGGCCTGCCACCATAC
CCACGCCGAAACAAGCGCTCATGAGCCCGAAGTGGCGAGCCCGATCTTCCCCATCGGTGATGTCGGCGAT
ATAGGCGCCAGCAACCGCACCTGTGGCGCCGGTGATGCCGGCCACGATGCGTCCGGCGTAGAGG
Features (pLannotate 1.2.2; 17 found; start..end, strand, type, name):
     25..43      +  promoter       T7 promoter: promoter for bacteriophage T7 RNA polymerase
     44..68      +  protein_bind   lac operator: The lac repressor binds to the lac operator to inhibit transcription in E. coli. This inhibition can be relieved by adding lactose or isopropyl-β-D-thiogalactopyranoside (IPTG). lac repressor encoded by lacI
     83..105     +  RBS            RBS: efficient ribosome binding site from bacteriophage T7 gene 10 (Olins and Rangwala, 1989)
   1055..1104    +  CDS            SET1 (fragment): solubility-enhancement tag derived from T7 phage gene 10B
   1112..1159    +  terminator     T7 terminator: transcription terminator for bacteriophage T7 RNA polymerase
   1196..1624    +  rep_origin     f1 ori (sequence partly withheld): f1 bacteriophage origin of replication; arrow indicates direction of (+) strand synthesis
   1677..1734    +  promoter       AmpR promoter (fragment): bla
   1743..2558    -  CDS            KanR: aminoglycoside phosphotransferase; aph(3')-Ia; confers resistance to kanamycin in bacteria or G418 (Geneticin®) in eukaryotes
   2680..3268    +  rep_origin     ori: high-copy-number ColE1/pMB1/pBR322/pUC origin of replication
   3454..3593    -  misc_feature   bom: basis of mobility region from pBR322
   3695..3886    -  CDS            rop: Rop protein, which maintains plasmids at low copy number; rop
   3903..4283    +  CDS            YPB1_ECOLX: Protein predicted: Swiss-Prot protein existence level 4. From Escherichia coli.
   4355..4646    -  CDS            TcR (fragment): tetracycline efflux protein; tet; confers resistance to tetracycline
   4661..4682    -  protein_bind   CAP binding site: CAP binding activates transcription in the presence of cAMP. E. coli catabolite activator protein
   4695..5777    -  CDS            lacI: lac repressor; lacI; The lac repressor binds to the lac operator to inhibit transcription in E. coli. This inhibition can be relieved by adding lactose or isopropyl-β-D-thiogalactopyranoside (IPTG).
   5778..5855    -  promoter       lacI promoter: lacI
   5863..3       -  CDS            TcR (fragment) (across the origin): tetracycline efflux protein; tet; confers resistance to tetracycline
