[The description below was written by a language model from this plasmid's Addgene catalogue record and pLannotate feature annotations shown in this document.]
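Description:
pET28a-Cys-ELP(120nm)-LPETGG is a bacterial expression plasmid of about 6.1 kb, built on the Novagen pET28a backbone for producing a synthetic elastin-like polypeptide (ELP) in E. coli. It is selected with kanamycin through the aph(3')-Ia KanR gene. Replication relies on a ColE1/pBR322-type origin accompanied by rop and the bom region, consistent with the low copy number listed. An f1 origin is also present. The short TcR and AmpR promoter fragments and the small SET1 fragment just upstream of the terminator appear to be backbone remnants or similarity hits rather than functional parts.

Expression is driven by the T7 promoter with an adjacent lac operator and the T7 gene 10 ribosome binding site, and it ends at the T7 terminator. The plasmid-borne lacI gene supplies repressor, so transcription stays off until it is induced in a host that provides T7 RNA polymerase, such as a DE3 strain. The 927 bp insert was assembled using BsaI sites that were destroyed during cloning. The automated annotation does not call it as a feature, but it lies in the unannotated stretch between the RBS and the terminator region. It encodes six repeats of a ten-pentapeptide block of VPGXG motifs, with glutamate, valine, alanine and glycine as guest residues. An N-terminal cysteine and a C-terminal LPETGG sortase recognition motif flank the repeats.

The two termini give orthogonal handles: the cysteine thiol for site-specific chemical attachment, and the LPETGG tag for sortase-mediated enzymatic ligation to a protein of interest. According to the associated publication title, such ELPs serve as defined linkers in single-molecule force spectroscopy, and the "120nm" in the name presumably refers to the linker length.
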