Addgene plasmid #90472: pET28a-Cys-ELP(120nm)-LPETGG
Purpose: Elastin Like Polypeptide: [(VPGEG)-(VPGVG)4-(VPGAG)2-(VPGGG)2-(VPGEG)]6, with N-Terminal Cysteine and C-Terminal Sortase Recognition Sequence LPETGG
Depositing lab: Hermann Gaub. Depositing organization: Ludwig-Maximilians-Universitaet Muenchen (LMU). Publication: Elastin-like Polypeptide Linkers for Single-Molecule Force Spectroscopy. Ott W, Jobst MA, Bauer MS, Durner E, Milles LF, Nash MA, Gaub HE. ACS Nano. 2017 Jun 12. doi: 10.1021/acsnano.7b02694. PubMed 28591514.
Backbone
  Vector backbone: pET28a
  Backbone manufacturer: Novagen
  Backbone size w/o insert (bp): 5216
  Total vector size (bp): 6143
  Vector type: Bacterial Expression
Growth in bacteria
  Bacterial resistance: Kanamycin, 50 μg/mL
  Growth temperature: 37°C
  Growth strain: DH5alpha
  Growth instructions: For protein production transformed NiCo21(DE3) strains in auto induction media (supplemented with 5 mg/ml proline, valine and 10 mg/ml glycin) were grown for 24 hrs (6 hrs 37°C, 18 hrs 25°C).
  Copy number: Low Copy
Gene/Insert
  Gene/Insert name: Cys-ELP(120nm)-LPETGG (alt name: Elastin like polypeptide)
  Species: Synthetic
  Insert size (bp): 927
  Promoter: T7
  Tag / fusion protein: Sortase-Tag (C terminal on insert); Cysteine (N terminal on insert)
  Cloning method: Restriction Enzyme; 5′ cloning site BsaI-HF (destroyed during cloning); 3′ cloning site BsaI-HF (destroyed during cloning)
  Sequencing primers: 5′ CCGATCTTCCCCATCGGT; 3′ CTAGTTATTGCTCAGCGGT
Terms and licenses: Academic/Nonprofit Terms; Industry Terms: Not Available to Industry
Depositor comments: The underlying cloning procedure of the employed ELP genes is described in this article: Ott, W.; Nicolaus, T.; Gaub, H. E.; Nash, M. A. Sequence-Independent Cloning and Post-Translational Modification of Repetitive Protein Polymers through Sortase and Sfp-Mediated Enzymatic Ligation. Biomacromolecules 2016, 17, 1330−1338.
How to cite: pET28a-Cys-ELP(120nm)-LPETGG was a gift from Hermann Gaub (Addgene plasmid # 90472 ; http://n2t.net/addgene:90472 ; RRID:Addgene_90472)
