>Addgene plasmid #90472 | pET28a-Cys-ELP(120nm)-LPETGG | depositor partial sequence | sequence record 175174 | Reading Frame, starting with ATG - sequenced
ATGTGCGTGCCGGGAGAAGGAGTCCCTGGTGTCGGTGTCCCAGGCGTGGGTGTTCCGGGTGTGGGCGTTC
CAGGCGTAGGCGTACCGGGCGCGGGTGTTCCTGGTGCTGGTGTTCCGGGCGGCGGTGTTCCGGGGGGTGG
CGTTCCGGGTGAAGGAGTACCAGGCGAAGGCGTGCCGGGTGTCGGTGTCCCAGGCGTGGGTGTTCCGGGT
GTGGGCGTTCCAGGCGTAGGCGTACCGGGCGCGGGTGTTCCTGGTGCTGGTGTTCCGGGCGGCGGTGTTC
CGGGGGGTGGCGTTCCGGGTGAGGGTGTACCAGGCGAAGGGGTGCCGGGTGTCGGTGTCCCAGGCGTGGG
TGTTCCGGGTGTGGGCGTTCCAGGCGTAGGCGTACCGGGCGCGGGTGTTCCTGGTGCTGGTGTTCCGGGC
GGCGGTGTTCCGGGGGGTGGCGTTCCGGGTGAAGGTGTGCCGGGAGAAGGAGTCCCTGGTGTCGGTGTCC
CAGGCGTGGGTGTTCCGGGTGTGGGCGTTCCAGGCGTAGGCGTACCGGGCGCGGGTGTTCCTGGTGCTGG
TGTTCCGGGCGGCGGTGTTCCGGGGGGTGGCGTTCCGGGTGAAGGAGTACCAGGCGAAGGCGTGCCGGGT
GTCGGTGTCCCAGGCGTGGGTGTTCCGGGTGTGGGCGTTCCAGGCGTAGGCGTACCGGGCGCGGGTGTTC
CTGGTGCTGGTGTTCCGGGCGGCGGTGTTCCGGGGGGTGGCGTTCCGGGTGAGGGTGTACCAGGCGAAGG
GGTGCCGGGTGTCGGTGTCCCAGGCGTGGGTGTTCCGGGTGTGGGCGTTCCAGGCGTAGGCGTACCGGGC
GCGGGTGTTCCTGGTGCTGGTGTTCCGGGCGGCGGTGTTCCGGGGGGTGGCGTTCCGGGTGAAGGTCTGC
CGGAAACCGGCGGCTAA
